Addgene plasmid #1992: pFastBac K-Flag M33
Depositing lab: Robert Kingston. Depositing organization: Massachusetts General Hospital. Publication: Propagation of silencing; recruitment and repression of naive chromatin in trans by polycomb repressed chromatin. Lavigne M, Francis NJ, King IF, Kingston RE. Mol Cell 2004 Feb 13;13(3):415-25. 10.1016/S1097-2765(04)00006-1 PubMed 14967148.
Backbone
  Vector backbone: pFastBac
  Backbone manufacturer: Invitrogen
  Backbone size w/o insert (bp): 4775
  Vector type: Insect Expression
  Selectable markers: Gentamicin
Growth in bacteria
  Bacterial resistance: Ampicillin, 100 μg/mL
  Growth temperature: 37°C
  Growth strain: DH5alpha
  Copy number: High Copy
Gene/Insert
  Gene/Insert name: M33
  Species: M. musculus (mouse)
  Insert size (bp): 1560
  Mutation: Kozak sequence added before ATG
  Entrez Gene: Cbx2 (a.k.a. M33, MOD2, pc)
  Tag / fusion protein: Flag (N terminal on insert)
  Cloning method: Restriction Enzyme; 5′ cloning site BamHI (not destroyed); 3′ cloning site SalI (not destroyed)
  Sequencing primers: 5′ Polyhedrin forward
Terms and licenses: Academic/Nonprofit Terms; Industry Terms: Not Available to Industry
Depositor comments: Kozak modified mouse M33 cDNA, N-terminal flag. (kingston #1390)
How to cite: pFastBac K-Flag M33 was a gift from Robert Kingston (Addgene plasmid # 1992 ; http://n2t.net/addgene:1992 ; RRID:Addgene_1992)
