[The description below was written by a language model from this plasmid's Addgene catalogue record.]
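Description:
pFastBac K-Flag M33 is an insect-cell expression construct built on the commercial pFastBac backbone (about 4.8 kb without insert), the donor plasmid of the Bac-to-Bac baculovirus system. It is maintained in standard E. coli cloning strains as a high-copy plasmid under ampicillin selection. The record also lists gentamicin as a selectable marker. In pFastBac-type donors, the gentamicin resistance gene normally sits alongside the expression cassette within the transposable segment, so it can be used to select for transfer of the cassette into a baculovirus bacmid. No feature table is provided, so the exact arrangement of backbone elements is not documented here. The use of a polyhedrin forward sequencing primer suggests that the insert lies downstream of the baculoviral polyhedrin promoter, a very strong late promoter typical of this vector family.

The payload is a roughly 1.56 kb mouse M33 cDNA (gene symbol Cbx2), which encodes a Polycomb-group chromodomain protein homologous to Drosophila Polycomb. It was cloned between BamHI and SalI sites, both of which are retained. The "K-Flag" in the name refers to two modifications: a Kozak consensus sequence placed ahead of the start codon to favour efficient translation initiation, and an N-terminal Flag epitope fused to the protein for immunodetection and affinity purification.

The construct is suited to generating recombinant baculovirus and producing Flag-tagged M33 in insect cells. The associated publication concerns recruitment and repression of chromatin by Polycomb-repressed chromatin, consistent with using the purified protein, alone or within reconstituted Polycomb complexes, in biochemical chromatin assays.
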