>Addgene plasmid #1992 | pFastBac K-Flag M33 | addgene partial sequence | sequence record 16994 | 1992 with polyhedrin forward
TAAAAACCTATAAATATTCCGGATTATTCATACCGTCCCACCATCGGGCGCGGATCCCGGTCCGAAGCGC
GCCACCATGGACTACAAGGACGATGACGACAAGGAGGAGCTGAGCAGCGTGGGCGAGCAGGTCTTCGCCG
CCGAGTGCATCCTGAGCAAGCGGCTCCGCAAGGGCAAGCTGGAGTACCTGGTCAAGTGGCGCGGCTGGTC
CTCCAAACACAACAGCTGGGAGCCAGAAGAGAACATTTTGGACCCGAGGCTGCTCCTAGCCTTCCAGAAG
AAGGAACATGAGAAGGAGGTTCAGAACCGGAAGAGAGGCAAGAGACCCAGGGGCAGGCCGAGGAAACACA
CAGCCACATCCTCCTGCAGCCGGCGCTCCAAGCTCAAGGAACCAGATGCGCCATCCAAATCCAAATCCAG
CAGTTCGTCCTCTTCCTCCACATCTTCCTCCTCTTCCTCGGACGAAGAGGAAGACGACAGCGACCTAGAC
TCCAAGAGAGGCCCCCGGGGCCGTGAAACCCATCCAGTGCCTCAGAAAAAAGCCCAGATCCTGGTAGCCA
AGCCAGAGCTGAAGGATCCCATTAGAAAGAAACGGGGACGCAAGCCTCTACCCCCAGAACAGAAGGCAGC
TCGGAGACCCGTCAGCCTGGCCAAGGTGCTAAAGACCACCAGGAAGGATCTGGGGACCTCAGCCGCCAAG
CTGCCCCCTCCCTCAGCGCTC
